Addgene plasmid #147704: pAc5.1B-EGFP-DmNot3-del698-725-F764E-dsRNAres_U
Purpose: Insect Expression of DmNot3-del698-725-F764E-dsRNAres
Depositing lab: Elisa Izaurralde. Depositing organization: Max Planck Institute for Developmental Biology. Publication: Structure and assembly of the NOT module of the human CCR4-NOT complex. Boland A, Chen Y, Raisch T, Jonas S, Kuzuoglu-Ozturk D, Wohlbold L, Weichenrieder O, Izaurralde E. Nat Struct Mol Biol. 2013 Nov;20(11):1289-97. doi: 10.1038/nsmb.2681. Epub 2013 Oct 13. PubMed 24121232.
Backbone
  Vector backbone: Unknown
  Vector type: Insect Expression
Growth in bacteria
  Bacterial resistance: Ampicillin, 100 μg/mL
  Growth temperature: 37°C
  Growth strain: DH5alpha
  Copy number: Low Copy
Gene/Insert
  Gene/Insert name: DmNot3-del698-725-F764E-dsRNAres (alt names: leathal (2)NC136; CG8426)
  Species: D. melanogaster (fly)
  Mutation: one silent mutation compared to the sequence given by NCBI: NM_136332.2.
  Entrez Gene: Not3 (a.k.a. Dmel_CG8426, CG8426, CNOT3, Dmel\CG8426, NOT3, NOT3.5, NOT3/5, l(2)NC136, not3, not3/5)
  Cloning method: Unknown
Terms and licenses: Academic/Nonprofit Terms; Industry Terms: Not Available to Industry
Depositor comments: Plasmids from this collection were made available to the research community and donated after the lab closed. Please note that the sequence provided by the depositing laboratory may be theoretical/predicted or based on Sanger sequencing results. There may be discrepancies between sequencing results obtained by Addgene and the depositor sequence. If an Addgene verified sequence is not available, please contact before placing your order to request that our lab fully sequence the plasmid.
How to cite: pAc5.1B-EGFP-DmNot3-del698-725-F764E-dsRNAres_U was a gift from Elisa Izaurralde (Addgene plasmid # 147704 ; http://n2t.net/addgene:147704 ; RRID:Addgene_147704)
