[The description below was written by a language model from this plasmid's Addgene catalogue record and pLannotate feature annotations shown in this document.]
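Description:
pAc5.1B-EGFP-DmNot3-del698-725-F764E-dsRNAres_U is an 8.5 kb insect expression plasmid. The catalogue lists its backbone as unknown, but the name and annotated features point to a pAc5.1-type vector. It is propagated in E. coli through a ColE1/pUC-family origin and selected with ampicillin via the β-lactamase gene and its own promoter. The record calls it low copy, although the annotated origin is of the high-copy class. Short fragments of a tetracycline resistance gene and of SV40 large T antigen are also annotated, and these appear to be non-functional backbone remnants. No marker for selection in insect cells is annotated.

Expression is driven by the constitutive Drosophila melanogaster actin 5C promoter, followed directly by an EGFP coding sequence. The roughly 2.5 kb unannotated stretch between EGFP and the downstream V5 epitope sequence is where the insert presumably lies, giving an N-terminally EGFP-tagged Drosophila Not3 (CG8426), a subunit of the CCR4-NOT deadenylase complex. An SV40 polyadenylation signal follows. The record does not say whether the V5 tag is translated in frame or preceded by a stop codon.

As the name indicates, the Not3 variant lacks residues 698–725 and carries an F764E substitution, and the catalogue also notes one silent change relative to the reference transcript. The "dsRNAres" label indicates a coding sequence altered to escape a dsRNA targeting the endogenous transcript. This design suits complementation experiments in cultured fly cells, where native Not3 is depleted by RNAi and replaced by the tagged mutant. The associated study concerns the structure and assembly of the NOT module, so the mutations were probably designed to disrupt interactions within it, though the record does not say so explicitly.
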