Features (pLannotate 1.2.2; 9 found; start..end, strand, type, name):
     56..2568    +  promoter       Ac5 promoter: Drosophila melanogaster actin 5C promoter
   2588..3304    +  CDS            EGFP: EGFP is a basic (constitutively fluorescent) green fluorescent protein published in 1996, derived from Aequorea victoria. It is reported to be a rapidly-maturing weak dimer with moderate acid sensitivity.
   5801..5842    +  CDS            V5 tag: epitope tag from simian virus 5
   5942..6076    -  polyA_signal   SV40 poly(A) signal: SV40 polyadenylation signal
   6099..6183    -  CDS            large T antigen (fragment): large T antigen from SV40 (simian virus 40)
   6184..6654    +  CDS            TcR (fragment): tetracycline efflux protein; tet; confers resistance to tetracycline
   6698..7286    -  rep_origin     ori: high-copy-number ColE1/pMB1/pBR322/pUC origin of replication
   7457..8317    -  CDS            AmpR: β-lactamase; bla; confers resistance to ampicillin, carbenicillin, and related antibiotics
   8318..8422    -  promoter       AmpR promoter: bla
>Addgene plasmid #147704 | pAc5.1B-EGFP-DmNot3-del698-725-F764E-dsRNAres_U | depositor full sequence | sequence record 290151 | Full Sequence
CTTCAAGGAATTAATTCTATATTCTAAAAACACAAATGATACTTCTAAAAAAAATCATGAATGGCATCAA
CTCTGAATCAAATCTTTGCAGATGCACCTACTTCTCATTTCCACTGTCACATCATTTTTCCAGATCTCGC
TGCCTGTTATGTGGCCCACAAACCAAGACACGTTTTATGGCCATTAAAGCTGGCTGATCGTCGCCAAACA
CCAAATACATATCAATATGTACATTCGAGAAAGAAGCGATCAAAGAAGCGTCTTCGGGCGAGTAGGAGAA
TGCGGAGGAGAAGGAGAACGAGCTGATCTAGTATCTCTCCACAATCCAATGCCAACTGACCAACTGGCCA
TATTCGGAGCAATTTGAAGCCAATTTCCATCGCCTGGCGATCGCTCCATTCTTGGCTATATGTTTTTCAC
CGTTCCCGGGGCCATTTTCAAAGACTCGTCGGTAAGATAAGATTGTGTCACTCGCTGTCTCTCTTCATTT
GTCGAAGAATGCTGAGGAATTTCGCGATGACGTCGGCGAGTATTTTGAAGAATGAGAATAATTTGTATTT
ATACGAAAATCAGTTAGTGGAATTTTCTACAAAAACATGTTATCTATAGATAATTTTGTTGCAAAATATG
TTGACTATGACAAAGATTGTATGTATATACCTTTAATGTATTCTCATTTTCTTATGTATTTATAATGGCA
ATGATGATACTGATGATATTTTAAGATGATGCCAGACCACAGGCTGATTTCTGCGTCTTTTGCCGAACGC
AGTGCATGTGCGGTTGTTGTTTTTTGGAATAGTTTCAATTTTCGGACTGTCCGCTTTGATTTCAGTTTCT
TGGCTTATTCAAAAAGCAAAGTAAAGCCAAAAAAGCGAGATGGCAATACCAAATGCGGCAAAACGGTAGT
GGAAGGAAAGGGGTGCGGGGCAGCGGAAGGAAGGGTGGGGCGGGGCGTGGCGGGGTCTGTGGCTGGGCGC
GACGTCACCGACGTTGGAGCCACTCCTTTGACCATGTGTGCGTGTGTGTATTATTCGTGTCTCGCCACTC
GCCGGTTGTTTTTTTCTTTTTATCTCGCTCTCTCTAGCGCCATCTCGTACGCATGCTCAACGCACCGCAT
GTTGCCGTGTCCTTTATGCGTCATTTTGGCTCGAAATAGGCAATTATTTAAACAAAGATTAGTCAACGAA
AACGCTAAAATAAATAAGTCTACAATATGGTTACTTATTGCCATGTGTGTGCAGCCAACGATAGCAACAA
AAGCAACAACACAGTGGCTTTCCCTCTTTCACTTTTTGTTTGCAAGCGCGTGCGAGCAAGACGGCACGAC
CGGCAAACGCAATTACGCTGACAAAGAGCAGACGAAGTTTTGGCCGAAAAACATCAAGGCGCCTGATACG
AATGCATTTGCAATAACAATTGCGATATTTAATATTGTTTATGAAGCTGTTTGACTTCAAAACACACAAA
AAAAAAAATAAAACAAATTATTTGAAAGAGAATTAGGAATCGGACAGCTTATCGTTACGGGCTAACAGCA
CACCGAGACGAAATAGCTTACCTGACGTCACAGCCTCTGGAAGAACTGCCGCCAAGCAGAGAGAGAGAGA
AAAAGAGGGAGAGCAGCTTAGACCGCATGTGCTTGTGTGTGAGGCGTCTCTCTCTTCGTCTCCTGTTTGC
GCAAACGCATAGACTGCACTGAGAAAATCGATTACCTATTTTTTATGAATGAATATTTGCACTATTACTA
TTCAAAACTATTAAGATAGCAATCACATTCAATAGCCAAATACTATACCACCTGAGCGATGCAACGAAAT
GATCAATTTGAGCAAAAATGCTGCATATTTAGGACGGCATCATTATAGAAATGCTTCTTGCTGTGTACTT
TTCTCTCGTCTGGCAGCTGTTTCGCCGTTATTGTTAAAACCGGCTTAAGTTAGGTGTGTTTTCTACGACT
AGTGATGCCCCTACTAGAAGATGTGTGTTGCACAAATGTCCCTGAATAACCAATTTGAAGTGCAGATAGC
AGTAAACGTAAGCTAATATGAATATTATTTAACTGTAATGTTTTAATATCGCTGGACATTACTAATAAAC
CCACTATAAACACATGTACATATGTATGTTTTGGCATACAATGAGTAGTTGGGGAAAAAATGTGTAAAAG
CACCGTGACCATCACAGCATAAAGATAACCAGCTGAAGTATCGAATATGAGTAACCCCCAAATTGAATCA
CATGCCGCAACTGATAGGACCCATGGAAGTACACTCTTCATGGCGATATACAAGACACACACAAGCACGA
ACACCCAGTTGCGGAGGAAATTCTCCGTAAATGAAAACCCAATCGGCGAACAATTCATACCCATATATGG
TAAAAGTTTTGAACGCGACTTGAGAGCGGAGAGCATTGCGGCTGATAAGGTTTTAGCGCTAAGCGGGCTT
TATAAAACGGGCTGCGGGACCAGTTTTCATATCACTACCGTTTGAGTTCTTGTGCTGTGTGGATACTCCT
CCCGACACAAAGCCGCTCCATCAGCCAGCAGTCGTCTAATCCAGAGACCCCGGATCGGGGTACCAACATG
GTGAGCAAGGGCGAGGAGCTGTTCACCGGGGTGGTGCCCATCCTGGTCGAGCTGGACGGCGACGTAAACG
GCCACAAGTTCAGCGTGTCCGGCGAGGGCGAGGGCGATGCCACCTACGGCAAGCTGACCCTGAAGTTCAT
CTGCACCACCGGCAAGCTGCCCGTGCCCTGGCCCACCCTCGTGACCACCCTGACCTACGGCGTGCAGTGC
TTCAGCCGCTACCCCGACCACATGAAGCAGCACGACTTCTTCAAGTCCGCCATGCCCGAAGGCTACGTCC
AGGAGCGCACCATCTTCTTCAAGGACGACGGCAACTACAAGACCCGCGCCGAGGTGAAGTTCGAGGGCGA
CACCCTGGTGAACCGCATCGAGCTGAAGGGCATCGACTTCAAGGAGGACGGCAACATCCTGGGGCACAAG
CTGGAGTACAACTACAACAGCCACAACGTCTATATCATGGCCGACAAGCAGAAGAACGGCATCAAGGTGA
ACTTCAAGATCCGCCACAACATCGAGGACGGCAGCGTGCAGCTCGCCGACCACTACCAGCAGAACACCCC
CATCGGCGACGGCCCCGTGCTGCTGCCCGACAACCACTACCTGAGCACCCAGTCCGCCCTGAGCAAAGAC
CCCAACGAGAAGCGCGATCACATGGTCCTGCTGGAGTTCGTGACCGCCGCCGGGATCACTCTCGGCATGG
ACGAGCTGTACAAGCCAAGCTTGATGGCTGCGACGAGAAAATTGCAAGGCGAAATTGATCGATGTTTAAA
AAAGGTAGCAGAGGGCGTTGAAACGTTTGAGGATATTTGGAAAAAAGTACACAATGCGACAAACACCAAT
CAGAAGCAAAAACATCTGCAGGAGAAGTATGAGGCAGACCTCAAAAAGGAAATCAAGGAATTGCAACGAC
TTCGCGACCAAATTAAATCATGGATTGCATCAGCTGAAATTAAGGATAAGAGCTCCCTTCTTGAGAATCG
ACGTCTCATTGAAACACAAATGGAACGCTTTAAGGTGGTTGAGCGCGAGACGAAAACAAAAGCCTACTCC
AAGGAAGGCTTGGGGGCTGCACAAAAAATGGACCCAGCTCAACGCATCAAGGATGATGCGCGTAACTGGC
TAACGTCCAGTATTTCGAGCTTGCAGATTCAGATCGATCAATACGAATCCGAAATTGAGAGCCTGCTGGC
CGGAAAGAAAAAGCGCCTAGACCGTGATAAACAAGAACGTATGGACGATCTTCGCGGCAAACTGGATCGT
CACAAATTCCATATTACCAAATTGGAGACATTGCTGCGATTGTTGGATAACGATGGAGTGGAGGCTGAAC
AAGTTAATAAAATTAAGGATGACGTGGAGTATTATATCGACAGTAGCCAGGAACCCGATTTCGAAGAGAA
CGAATTTATTTATGACGACATTATCGGATTGGACGAGGTCGAACTTTCGGGAACCGCCACGACCGATTCC
AATAATTCCAATGAAACCTCCGGAAGTCCCTCCTCGGTGACGAGCGGCGGATCGCCCAGTCAAAGCCCAG
TGACCGTCCAGCAGATCCTAAATACAAGCAGCCAAGGTGCTGCCTCGTCCGGCTCCTCCGCTGCCTCCGC
TGCGTTGTTCCAACAACAATTGACCGCCGCTCAGTCCAACGGAAATAACGTCGGATATGCCTCCGATACG
TCGGCTGCCTCATCCTCAGCCACCACCTCAACCGACCCAGCCGGAGGAACGGTCGCCGTTAACTGCGTCG
GCGGTCTTGCTGACAAGCGTAATAAGAGCAGCGAAAGCAATGCCCTAAAATTGAAACCACAACCTCATCA
ACTTATAAAACCTACCCCTGTACGAGCCACGGCCAAGCTGCCTCTGAGCAGTGATACCCAAGTCAATAAG
ATTGTCAGTTCAACTCCCAGCAAAAATCAGCAACAGCTGCCTACAGCAGCTTCAATCGTTGCAACCTCCG
CTATGCAATCGCAAAGCAGTATCGGAAGTTGCAGCTCCACTGGAGGAACGGGAGCATCTCAATCAGCTTC
TAGTGGTAACAATCCTGGTAACAATCCTGCGGTTCAGCCAAATGCTCCAACGCCTGGTCAAAGCGGCATT
GCCGCTGCAGCAGCTTCGACTAATGTTGTTTCGGCGACGATTGTGAGCAGCGCCAATGTTCAAGGCCAAT
CTGTGATCCAACCAACACCAACAATTGCATTTGCTGCAGTAGCAAAACACAATACATCACTCCTGGAAAA
TGGTCCTGTTTTGCAACAGCAACTAGCAGTAACTCCTACTGTGGCAGCTATCGTAGGAGCTGGAACGCAG
GCGCAGCAAAAACATGTGCCACCATTATCCAATCTTCAAACAAATTCCCCTCACATACAAAATGGTCTTC
CTGTCTCGGACAGTACTAATGACAACAGCTGCAATGTCGTCGATACGATTTCTCTAAAAACAATGGCACA
GGATGCTATTAATCGATCTGCGATCGATCCTAATTCACTGAATCAGCAGCAAACAAGCAGCATCGATCTG
AGACAGCCGCAGTCGCAGAAATCACTTCTCCAACATTTCAACTCTGAAACCAACACGAATCAACAGCAAT
TGACATCGCAGCAGCAGCAACAGCTTCAGAATAACTCCCTTGCTGCGACCACAGGTTCTAACAACGGAAC
TTCAACTGGTAGTGGTCTCATGAATGTAGCAAACGCTACTGGTCAGCCTATCAGCGGCAATGCCAAAACG
CATGCGTGCCAACCCCAACAGATGGCCACGACGGAAGCGCACATTCCCACACTGCTTGGTGTGACACCAC
TTGGGCCAACACCACAAACGTACTTTCATCGCGCACCAGTGCTCACGCCATCGCACTATCCCCAGGCACA
GATGCCAATATATGATACAGTTGAGTTTTATCAACGACTCTCAACGGAGACCCTTTTTGAGGTGTTCTAC
TATATGGAGGGCTCCAAGGCCCAGTATCTAGCGGCCAAGGCCTTAAAAAAGCAGAGCTGGCGTTTCCACA
CAAAGTATATGATGTGGTTTCAAAGGCACGAGGAGCCGAAGATTATCAACGATGATTACGAACAGGGTAC
GTACATCTATTTTGATTATGAAAAGTGGAGTCAGCGAAAGAAGGAGGGATTCACCTTTGAATACAAGTAC
TTAGAGGACAAGGAGCTGAATTGAGGCGGCCGCTCGAGTCTAGAGGGCCCGCGGTTCGAAGGTAAGCCTA
TCCCTAACCCTCTCCTCGGTCTCGATTCTACGCGTACCGGTCATCATCACCATCACCATTGAGTTTAAAC
CCGCTGATCAGCCTCGACTGTGCCTTCTAAGGCCTGAGCTCGCTGATCAGCCTCGATCGAGGATCCAGAC
ATGATAAGATACATTGATGAGTTTGGACAAACCACAACTAGAATGCAGTGAAAAAAATGCTTTATTTGTG
AAATTTGTGATGCTATTGCTTTATTTGTAACCATTATAAGCTGCAATAAACAAGTTAACAACAACAATTG
CATTCATTTTATGTTTCAGGTTCAGGGGGAGGTGTGGGAGGTTTTTTAAAGCAAGTAAAACCTCTACAAA
TGTGGTATGGCTGATTATGATCAGTCGACCGATGCCCTTGAGAGCCTTCAACCCAGTCAGCTCCTTCCGG
TGGGCGCGGGGCATGACTATCGTCGCCGCACTTATGACTGTCTTCTTTATCATGCAACTCGTAGGACAGG
TGCCGGCAGCGCTCTGGGTCATTTTCGGCGAGGACCGCTTTCGCTGGAGCGCGACGATGATCGGCCTGTC
GCTTGCGGTATTCGGAATCTTGCACGCCCTCGCTCAAGCCTTCGTCACTGGTCCCGCCACCAAACGTTTC
GGCGAGAAGCAGGCCATTATCGCCGGCATGGCGGCCGACGCGCTGGGCTACGTCTTGCTGGCGTTCGCGA
CGCGAGGCTGGATGGCCTTCCCCATTATGATTCTTCTCGCTTCCGGCGGCATCGGGATGCCCGCGTTGCA
GGCCATGCTGTCCAGGCAGGTAGATGACGACCATCAGGGACAGCTTCAAGGATCGCTCGCGGCTCTTACC
AGCCAGCAAAAGGCCAGGAACCGTAAAAAGGCCGCGTTGCTGGCGTTTTTCCATAGGCTCCGCCCCCCTG
ACGAGCATCACAAAAATCGACGCTCAAGTCAGAGGTGGCGAAACCCGACAGGACTATAAAGATACCAGGC
GTTTCCCCCTGGAAGCTCCCTCGTGCGCTCTCCTGTTCCGACCCTGCCGCTTACCGGATACCTGTCCGCC
TTTCTCCCTTCGGGAAGCGTGGCGCTTTCTCAATGCTCACGCTGTAGGTATCTCAGTTCGGTGTAGGTCG
TTCGCTCCAAGCTGGGCTGTGTGCACGAACCCCCCGTTCAGCCCGACCGCTGCGCCTTATCCGGTAACTA
TCGTCTTGAGTCCAACCCGGTAAGACACGACTTATCGCCACTGGCAGCAGCCACTGGTAACAGGATTAGC
AGAGCGAGGTATGTAGGCGGTGCTACAGAGTTCTTGAAGTGGTGGCCTAACTACGGCTACACTAGAAGGA
CAGTATTTGGTATCTGCGCTCTGCTGAAGCCAGTTACCTTCGGAAAAAGAGTTGGTAGCTCTTGATCCGG
CAAACAAACCACCGCTGGTAGCGGTGGTTTTTTTGTTTGCAAGCAGCAGATTACGCGCAGAAAAAAAGGA
TCTCAAGAAGATCCTTTGATCTTTTCTACGGGGTCTGACGCTCAGTGGAACGAAAACTCACGTTAAGGGA
TTTTGGTCATGAGATTATCAAAAAGGATCTTCACCTAGATCCTTTTAAATTAAAAATGAAGTTTTAAATC
AATCTAAAGTATATATGAGTAAACTTGGTCTGACAGTTACCAATGCTTAATCAGTGAGGCACCTATCTCA
GCGATCTGTCTATTTCGTTCATCCATAGTTGCCTGACTCCCCGTCGTGTAGATAACTACGATACGGGAGG
GCTTACCATCTGGCCCCAGTGCTGCAATGATACCGCGAGACCCACGCTCACCGGCTCCAGATTTATCAGC
AATAAACCAGCCAGCCGGAAGGGCCGAGCGCAGAAGTGGTCCTGCAACTTTATCCGCCTCCATCCAGTCT
ATTAATTGTTGCCGGGAAGCTAGAGTAAGTAGTTCGCCAGTTAATAGTTTGCGCAACGTTGTTGCCATTG
CTGCAGGCATCGTGGTGTCACGCTCGTCGTTTGGTATGGCTTCATTCAGCTCCGGTTCCCAACGATCAAG
GCGAGTTACATGATCCCCCATGTTGTGCAAAAAAGCGGTTAGCTCCTTCGGTCCTCCGATCGTTGTCAGA
AGTAAGTTGGCCGCAGTGTTATCACTCATGGTTATGGCAGCACTGCATAATTCTCTTACTGTCATGCCAT
CCGTAAGATGCTTTTCTGTGACTGGTGAGTACTCAACCAAGTCATTCTGAGAATAGTGTATGCGGCGACC
GAGTTGCTCTTGCCCGGCGTCAACACGGGATAATACCGCGCCACATAGCAGAACTTTAAAAGTGCTCATC
ATTGGAAAACGTTCTTCGGGGCGAAAACTCTCAAGGATCTTACCGCTGTTGAGATCCAGTTCGATGTAAC
CCACTCGTGCACCCAACTGATCTTCAGCATCTTTTACTTTCACCAGCGTTTCTGGGTGAGCAAAAACAGG
AAGGCAAAATGCCGCAAAAAAGGGAATAAGGGCGACACGGAAATGTTGAATACTCATACTCTTCCTTTTT
CAATATTATTGAAGCATTTATCAGGGTTATTGTCTCATGAGCGGATACATATTTGAATGTATTTAGAAAA
ATAAACAAATAGGGGTTCCGCGCACATTTCCCCGAAAAGTGCCACCTGACGTCTAAGAAACCATTATTAT
CATGACATTAACCTATAAAAATAGGCGTATCACGAGGCCCTTTCGT
